>Addgene plasmid #202611 | pAAV-EF1a-DIO-JEDI-1P-WPRE | addgene full sequence | sequence record 397128 | Addgene NGS Result
TCCTGCAGGCAGCTGCGCGCTCGCTCGCTCACTGAGGCCGCCCGGGCGTCGGGCGACCTTTGGTCGCCCG
GCCTCAGTGAGCGAGCGAGCGCGCAGAGAGGGAGTGGCCAACTCCATCACTAGGGGTTCCTGCGGCCGCA
CGCGTAAGCTTTGCAAAGATGGATAAAGTTTTAAACAGAGAGGAATCTTTGCAGCTAATGGACCTTCTAG
GTCTTGAAAGGAGTGGGAATTGGCTCCGGTGCCCGTCAGTGGGCAGAGCGCACATCGCCCACAGTCCCCG
AGAAGTTGGGGGGAGGGGTCGGCAATTGAACCGGTGCCTAGAGAAGGTGGCGCGGGGTAAACTGGGAAAG
TGATGTCGTGTACTGGCTCCGCCTTTTTCCCGAGGGTGGGGGAGAACCGTATATAAGTGCAGTAGTCGCC
GTGAACGTTCTTTTTCGCAACGGGTTTGCCGCCAGAACACAGGTAAGTGCCGTGTGTGGTTCCCGCGGGC
CTGGCCTCTTTACGGGTTATGGCCCTTGCGTGCCTTGAATTACTTCCACCTGGCTGCAGTACGTGATTCT
TGATCCCGAGCTTCGGGTTGGAAGTGGGTGGGAGAGTTCGAGGCCTTGCGCTTAAGGAGCCCCTTCGCCT
CGTGCTTGAGTTGAGGCCTGGCCTGGGCGCTGGGGCCGCCGCGTGCGAATCTGGTGGCACCTTCGCGCCT
GTCTCGCTGCTTTCGATAAGTCTCTAGCCATTTAAAATTTTTGATGACCTGCTGCGACGCTTTTTTTCTG
GCAAGATAGTCTTGTAAATGCGGGCCAAGATCTGCACACTGGTATTTCGGTTTTTGGGGCCGCGGGCGGC
GACGGGGCCCGTGCGTCCCAGCGCACATGTTCGGCGAGGCGGGGCCTGCGAGCGCGGCCACCGAGAATCG
GACGGGGGTAGTCTCAAGCTGGCCGGCCTGCTCTGGTGCCTGGCCTCGCGCCGCCGTGTATCGCCCCGCC
CTGGGCGGCAAGGCTGGCCCGGTCGGCACCAGTTGCGTGAGCGGAAAGATGGCCGCTTCCCGGCCCTGCT
GCAGGGAGCTCAAAATGGAGGACGCGGCGCTCGGGAGAGCGGGCGGGTGAGTCACCCACACAAAGGAAAA
GGGCCTTTCCGTCCTCAGCCGTCGCTTCATGTGACTCCACGGAGTACCGGGCGCCGTCCAGGCACCTCGA
TTAGTTCTCGAGCTTTTGGAGTACGTCGTCTTTAGGTTGGGGGGAGGGGTTTTATGCGATGGAGTTTCCC
CACACTGAGTGGGTGGAGACTGAAGTTAGGCCAGCTTGGCACTTGATGTAATTCTCCTTGGAATTTGCCC
TTTTTGAGTTTGGATCTTGGTTCATTCTCAAGCCTCAGACAGTGGTTCAAAGTTTTTTTCTTCCATTTCA
GGTGTCGTGAGGTACCGGATCCTCTAGAGTCGACTCCGGAATAACTTCGTATAGGATACTTTATACGAAG
TTATGCAGAATGGTAGCTGGATTGTAGCTGCTATTAGCAATATGAAACCTCTTAATAACTTCGTATAGCA
TACATTATACGAAGTTATGGCGCGCCCTATTACTTGTACATCATTAGGTTACCACTTCAAGTTGTTTCTT
CTGTGAAGCCAGGCGAAATATTCTTATTAAGATAACAATTTTCAGAACTCGAAGAAGAGTAACCATGTGC
GGCATCTGATCTGTGTTATATTCCAGTTTATGCCCCAGAATGTTGCCATCTTCTTTAAAATCGGTGCCTT
TCAGTTCAATGCGGTTCACCAGGGTATCGCCTTCAAATTTCACCACCGCGCGGGTTTTATATTTGCCATC
ATCTTTAAAGCTAATGGTGCGTTCCTGCACATAGCCTTCCGGCATCGCGCTTTTAAAAAAATCATGGCGT
TTCATATGATCCGGATAGCGGCTAAAGCACTGCACGCCATAGGTTAAGGTGGTCACCAGGGTCGGCCACG
GCACCGGTAGTTTGCCGGTGGTGCAAATAAATTTCAGGGTCAGTTTGCCAATGGTCGCATCGCCTTCGCC
TTCGCCGCGCACGCTAAATTTATGGCCGTTCACATCGCCATCCAGTTCCACCAGAATCGGCACCACGCCG
GTAAACAGTTCTTCGCCCTGGCTCGCGCTGCCGCCGGTGCCGCCATACAGTTCATCCATGCCGTGTGTAA
TGCCCGCTGCGGTCACAAATTCCAGCAGCACCATGTGATCGCGTTTTTCGTTCGGATCTTTGCTCAGCAC
GGTCTGGGTGCTCAGATAATGGTTATCCGGCAGCAGCACCGGGCCATCGCCAATCGGGGTGTTCTGCTGA
TAATGATCCGCCAGCTGCACGCTGCCATCTTCCACGTTATGGCGCACGGTAAAGTTCGCTTTAATGCCGT
TTTTCTGTTTATCCGCGGTAATATACACGTTCTCGCTGTTAAAGGCAGCAAGGTCAGAGAAGGAGTAGGT
CATATTAATTAGCAGAGTGCCCACTACTATGACTGCATCCAAAGTAACCAGTTTGGACCGGAAATAGTTC
TTGAAGCCTTCAACAAACACTCTCATGAGAACATCAACAAGGAAGAAGAGTGCTATAGCCAGGGAAACAC
CTTCAAGAATCTCTCTAATGCCTCTTTTCTTCTCACTGATGGCCAGATCCACAATCACCACTATGATGTC
TACAATGATAAGCACAACTCCAAATACTCTGAATCCAAATGACATCACAAACGGGGAAATTTTTCTCCTA
ATGGTATTGGAACAGCTGTCTTGTTCATTACCCTCATCACGACCATCATCAATCTTTATCGTGGGCTCAT
CTGCTGTTGGAGAGCTCGAAGTTTTAGTGAGCTCTGACCCCTGTTCATACCTCACAGTCGTCTCCATGGT
GGCGGTAGCTAGCATAACTTCGTATAAAGTATCCTATACGAAGTTATTTGCCTTAACCCAGAAATTATCA
CTGTTATTCTTTAGAATGGTGCAAAGAATAACTTCGTATAATGTATGCTATACGAAGTTATGAATTCGAT
ATCAAGCTTATCGATAATCAACCTCTGGATTACAAAATTTGTGAAAGATTGACTGGTATTCTTAACTATG
TTGCTCCTTTTACGCTATGTGGATACGCTGCTTTAATGCCTTTGTATCATGCTATTGCTTCCCGTATGGC
TTTCATTTTCTCCTCCTTGTATAAATCCTGGTTGCTGTCTCTTTATGAGGAGTTGTGGCCCGTTGTCAGG
CAACGTGGCGTGGTGTGCACTGTGTTTGCTGACGCAACCCCCACTGGTTGGGGCATTGCCACCACCTGTC
AGCTCCTTTCCGGGACTTTCGCTTTCCCCCTCCCTATTGCCACGGCGGAACTCATCGCCGCCTGCCTTGC
CCGCTGCTGGACAGGGGCTCGGCTGTTGGGCACTGACAATTCCGTGGTGTTGTCGGGGAAATCATCGTCC
TTTCCTTGGCTGCTCGCCTATGTTGCCACCTGGATTCTGCGCGGGACGTCCTTCTGCTACGTCCCTTCGG
CCCTCAATCCAGCGGACCTTCCTTCCCGCGGCCTGCTGCCGGCTCTGCGGCCTCTTCCGCGTCTTCGCCT
TCGCCCTCAGACGAGTCGGATCTCCCTTTGGGCCGCCTCCCCGCATCGATACCGAGCGCTGCTCGAGAGA
TCTACGGGTGGCATCCCTGTGACCCCTCCCCAGTGCCTCTCCTGGCCCTGGAAGTTGCCACTCCAGTGCC
CACCAGCCTTGTCCTAATAAAATTAAGTTGCATCATTTTGTCTGACTAGGTGTCCTTCTATAATATTATG
GGGTGGAGGGGGGTGGTATGGAGCAAGGGGCAAGTTGGGAAGACAACCTGTAGGGCCTGCGGGGTCTATT
GGGAACCAAGCTGGAGTGCAGTGGCACAATCTTGGCTCACTGCAATCTCCGCCTCCTGGGTTCAAGCGAT
TCTCCTGCCTCAGCCTCCCGAGTTGTTGGGATTCCAGGCATGCATGACCAGGCTCAGCTAATTTTTGTTT
TTTTGGTAGAGACGGGGTTTCACCATATTGGCCAGGCTGGTCTCCAACTCCTAATCTCAGGTGATCTACC
CACCTTGGCCTCCCAAATTGCTGGGATTACAGGCGTGAACCACTGCTCCCTTCCCTGTCCTTCTGATTTT
GTAGGTAACCACGTGCGGACCGAGCGGCCGCAGGAACCCCTAGTGATGGAGTTGGCCACTCCCTCTCTGC
GCGCTCGCTCGCTCACTGAGGCCGGGCGACCAAAGGTCGCCCGACGCCCGGGCTTTGCCCGGGCGGCCTC
AGTGAGCGAGCGAGCGCGCAGCTGCCTGCAGGGGCGCCTGATGCGGTATTTTCTCCTTACGCATCTGTGC
GGTATTTCACACCGCATA
[95 nt withheld, positions 4359-4453]
T
[46 nt withheld, positions 4455-4500]
C
[141 nt withheld, positions 4502-4642]
CCTTTGACGTTGGAGTCCACGTTCTTT
[37 nt withheld, positions 4670-4706]
ACTCTATCTCGGGCTATTCTTTTGATTTATAAGGGATTTTGCCGATTTCGGTCTATTGGTTAAAAAATGA
GCTGATTTAACAAAAATTTAACGCGAATTTTAACAAAATATTAACGTTTACAATTTTATGGTGCACTCTC
AGTACAATCTGCTCTGATGCCGCATAGTTAAGCCAGCCCCGACACCCGCCAACACCCGCTGACGCGCCCT
GACGGGCTTGTCTGCTCCCGGCATCCGCTTACAGACAAGCTGTGACCGTCTCCGGGAGCTGCATGTGTCA
GAGGTTTTCACCGTCATCACCGAAACGCGCGAGACGAAAGGGCCTCGTGATACGCCTATTTTTATAGGTT
AATGTCATGATAATAATGGTTTCTTAGACGTCAGGTGGCACTTTTCGGGGAAATGTGCGCGGAACCCCTA
TTTGTTTATTTTTCTAAATACATTCAAATATGTATCCGCTCATGAGACAATAACCCTGATAAATGCTTCA
ATAATATTGAAAAAGGAAGAGTATGAGTATTCAACATTTCCGTGTCGCCCTTATTCCCTTTTTTGCGGCA
TTTTGCCTTCCTGTTTTTGCTCACCCAGAAACGCTGGTGAAAGTAAAAGATGCTGAAGATCAGTTGGGTG
CACGAGTGGGTTACATCGAACTGGATCTCAACAGCGGTAAGATCCTTGAGAGTTTTCGCCCCGAAGAACG
TTTTCCAATGATGAGCACTTTTAAAGTTCTGCTATGTGGCGCGGTATTATCCCGTATTGACGCCGGGCAA
GAGCAACTCGGTCGCCGCATACACTATTCTCAGAATGACTTGGTTGAGTACTCACCAGTCACAGAAAAGC
ATCTTACGGATGGCATGACAGTAAGAGAATTATGCAGTGCTGCCATAACCATGAGTGATAACACTGCGGC
CAACTTACTTCTGACAACGATCGGAGGACCGAAGGAGCTAACCGCTTTTTTGCACAACATGGGGGATCAT
GTAACTCGCCTTGATCGTTGGGAACCGGAGCTGAATGAAGCCATACCAAACGACGAGCGTGACACCACGA
TGCCTGTAGCAATGGCAACAACGTTGCGCAAACTATTAACTGGCGAACTACTTACTCTAGCTTCCCGGCA
ACAATTAATAGACTGGATGGAGGCGGATAAAGTTGCAGGACCACTTCTGCGCTCGGCCCTTCCGGCTGGC
TGGTTTATTGCTGATAAATCTGGAGCCGGTGAGCGTGGGTCTCGCGGTATCATTGCAGCACTGGGGCCAG
ATGGTAAGCCCTCCCGTATCGTAGTTATCTACACGACGGGGAGTCAGGCAACTATGGATGAACGAAATAG
ACAGATCGCTGAGATAGGTGCCTCACTGATTAAGCATTGGTAACTGTCAGACCAAGTTTACTCATATATA
CTTTAGATTGATTTAAAACTTCATTTTTAATTTAAAAGGATCTAGGTGAAGATCCTTTTTGATAATCTCA
TGACCAAAATCCCTTAACGTGAGTTTTCGTTCCACTGAGCGTCAGACCCCGTAGAAAAGATCAAAGGATC
TTCTTGAGATCCTTTTTTTCTGCGCGTAATCTGCTGCTTGCAAACAAAAAAACCACCGCTACCAGCGGTG
GTTTGTTTGCCGGATCAAGAGCTACCAACTCTTTTTCCGAAGGTAACTGGCTTCAGCAGAGCGCAGATAC
CAAATACTGTTCTTCTAGTGTAGCCGTAGTTAGGCCACCACTTCAAGAACTCTGTAGCACCGCCTACATA
CCTCGCTCTGCTAATCCTGTTACCAGTGGCTGCTGCCAGTGGCGATAAGTCGTGTCTTACCGGGTTGGAC
TCAAGACGATAGTTACCGGATAAGGCGCAGCGGTCGGGCTGAACGGGGGGTTCGTGCACACAGCCCAGCT
TGGAGCGAACGACCTACACCGAACTGAGATACCTACAGCGTGAGCTATGAGAAAGCGCCACGCTTCCCGA
AGGGAGAAAGGCGGACAGGTATCCGGTAAGCGGCAGGGTCGGAACAGGAGAGCGCACGAGGGAGCTTCCA
GGGGGAAACGCCTGGTATCTTTATAGTCCTGTCGGGTTTCGCCACCTCTGACTTGAGCGTCGATTTTTGT
GATGCTCGTCAGGGGGGCGGAGCCTATGGAAAAACGCCAGCAACGCGGCCTTTTTACGGTTCCTGGCCTT
TTGCTGGCCTTTTGCTCACATG
Features (pLannotate 1.2.2; 23 found; start..end, strand, type, name):
     13..40      +  repeat_region  AAV2 ITR (fragment): inverted terminal repeat of adeno-associated virus serotype 2 inverted
     69..96      +  repeat_region  AAV2 ITR (fragment): inverted terminal repeat of adeno-associated virus serotype 2 inverted
    159..225     +  CDS            small t antigen (fragment): SV40 (simian virus 40) small t antigen
    232..1410    +  promoter       EF-1α promoter: strong constitutive promoter for human elongation factor EF-1α
   1417..1434    +  misc_feature   MCS (fragment): pUC18/19 multiple cloning site
   1441..1474    +  protein_bind   lox2272: Cre-mediated recombination occurs in the 8-bp core sequence (GGATACTT). lox2272 sites are compatible with each other, but incompatible with loxP or loxN sites (Lee and Saito, 1988). Cre recombinase
   1475..1524    -  intron         β-globin intron (fragment): internally truncated intron from human β-globin
   1525..1558    +  protein_bind   loxP: Cre-mediated recombination occurs in the 8-bp core sequence (GCATACAT). Cre recombinase
   1695..2414    -  CDS            cEGFP: cEGFP is a basic (constitutively fluorescent) green fluorescent protein published in 2008, derived from Aequorea victoria.
   2884..2917    -  protein_bind   lox2272: Cre-mediated recombination occurs in the 8-bp core sequence (GGATACTT). lox2272 sites are compatible with each other, but incompatible with loxP or loxN sites (Lee and Saito, 1988). Cre recombinase
   2918..2967    -  intron         β-globin intron (fragment): internally truncated intron from human β-globin
   2968..3001    -  protein_bind   loxP: Cre-mediated recombination occurs in the 8-bp core sequence (GCATACAT). Cre recombinase
   3002..3026    +  misc_feature   MCS (fragment): pBluescript multiple cloning site
   3026..3614    +  misc_feature   WPRE: woodchuck hepatitis virus posttranscriptional regulatory element
   3646..4122    +  polyA_signal   hGH poly(A) signal: human growth hormone polyadenylation signal
   4162..4302    +  repeat_region  AAV2 ITR: inverted terminal repeat of adeno-associated virus serotype 2 inverted
   4307..4358    -  misc_feature   bom (fragment): basis of mobility region from pBR322
   4377..4832    +  rep_origin     f1 ori (sequence partly withheld): f1 bacteriophage origin of replication; arrow indicates direction of (+) strand synthesis
   4833..4882    -  misc_feature   bom (fragment): basis of mobility region from pBR322
   4984..5019    -  CDS            rop (fragment): Rop protein, which maintains plasmids at low copy number; rop
   5114..5218    +  promoter       AmpR promoter: bla
   5219..6079    +  CDS            AmpR: β-lactamase; bla; confers resistance to ampicillin, carbenicillin, and related antibiotics
   6250..6838    +  rep_origin     ori: high-copy-number ColE1/pMB1/pBR322/pUC origin of replication
