[The description below was written by a language model from this plasmid's Addgene catalogue record and pLannotate feature annotations shown in this document.]
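Description:
pAAV-EF1a-DIO-JEDI-1P-WPRE is a 6.9 kb AAV transfer plasmid for Cre-dependent expression of the genetically encoded voltage indicator JEDI-1P in mammalian cells. It is built on the pAAV-EF1a-DIO backbone and is propagated in E. coli as a high-copy plasmid through a ColE1/pUC-type origin, with ampicillin selection from the bla gene; an f1 phage origin is also present. The recorded growth strain is a recombination-deficient one, a common choice for keeping the repeat-rich AAV2 inverted terminal repeats intact. The annotation detects a full ITR downstream of the cassette and only short ITR fragments upstream. That may reflect how the annotation or sequencing handled the repeats rather than a real truncation, but the record does not settle the point.

Between the ITRs, the human EF-1α promoter drives a double-floxed inverted open reading frame (DIO) cassette. The synthetic JEDI-1P coding sequence (about 1.3 kb) lies in antisense orientation, as shown by the minus-strand GFP-derived segment that the annotation labels cEGFP, which is the indicator's fluorescent reporter portion. It is flanked by a lox2272/loxP pair on one side and an oppositely oriented pair on the other. Without Cre the insert cannot be translated from the promoter-driven transcript. With Cre, recombination between the compatible sites inverts the insert into the sense orientation and then excises one site of each pair, locking the insert in place. A WPRE and the human growth hormone polyadenylation signal follow the cassette to enhance transcript stability and expression.

The plasmid is used to package recombinant AAV that restricts voltage-indicator expression to Cre-defined cell populations. The associated publication describes JEDI-1P as evolved for one-photon microscopy and applied to widefield imaging of cortical voltage dynamics.
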