Addgene plasmid #202611: pAAV-EF1a-DIO-JEDI-1P-WPRE
Purpose: Double floxed genetically encoded voltage indicator (GEVI) JEDI-1P in AAV production vector expressed under the mammalian promoter (EF1a)
Depositing lab: Francois St-Pierre. Depositing organization: Baylor College of Medicine. Publication: Widefield imaging of rapid pan-cortical voltage dynamics with an indicator evolved for one-photon microscopy. Lu X, Wang Y, Liu Z, Gou Y, Jaeger D, St-Pierre F. Nat Commun. 2023 Oct 12;14(1):6423. doi: 10.1038/s41467-023-41975-3. PubMed 37828037.
Backbone
  Vector backbone: pAAV-EF1a-DIO
  Backbone size w/o insert (bp): 5611
  Total vector size (bp): 6898
  Vector type: Mammalian Expression, AAV, Cre/Lox
Growth in bacteria
  Bacterial resistance: Ampicillin, 100 μg/mL
  Growth temperature: 37°C
  Growth strain: NEB Stable
  Copy number: High Copy
Gene/Insert
  Gene/Insert name: JEDI-1P
  Species: Synthetic
  Insert size (bp): 1287
  Promoter: EF1a
  Cloning method: Restriction Enzyme; 5′ cloning site Bsp1407I (not destroyed); 3′ cloning site NheI (not destroyed)
  Sequencing primers: 5′ TCAAGCCTCAGACAGTGGTTC; 3′ GGTTGATTATCGATAAGCTTGATATCG
Terms and licenses: Academic/Nonprofit Terms; Industry Terms: Not Available to Industry
Depositor comments: Please visit https://doi.org/10.1101/2022.08.29.505018 for bioRxiv preprint.
How to cite: pAAV-EF1a-DIO-JEDI-1P-WPRE was a gift from Francois St-Pierre (Addgene plasmid # 202611 ; http://n2t.net/addgene:202611 ; RRID:Addgene_202611)
